>Addgene plasmid #187950 | pSLPB2B-ecDHFR-SpdCas9-tagRFPt-P2A-tagBFP-PGK-Blasticidin | addgene full sequence | sequence record 373501 | Addgene NGS Result
GTCCTGCAACTTTATCCGCCTCCATCCAGTCTATTAATTGTTGCCGGGAAGCTAGAGTAAGTAGTTCGCC
AGTTAATAGTTTGCGCAACGTTGTTGCCATTGCTACAGGCATCGTGGTGTCACGCTCGTCGTTTGGTATG
GCTTCATTCAGCTCCGGTTCCCAACGATCAAGGCGAGTTACATGATCCCCCATGTTGTGCAAAAAAGCGG
TTAGCTCCTTCGGTCCTCCGATCGTTGTCAGAAGTAAGTTGGCCGCAGTGTTATCACTCATGGTTATGGC
AGCACTGCATAATTCTCTTACTGTCATGCCATCCGTAAGATGCTTTTCTGTGACTGGTGAGTACTCAACC
AAGTCATTCTGAGAATAGTGTATGCGGCGACCGAGTTGCTCTTGCCCGGCGTCAATACGGGATAATACCG
CGCCACATAGCAGAACTTTAAAAGTGCTCATCATTGGAAAACGTTCTTCGGGGCGAAAACTCTCAAGGAT
CTTACCGCTGTTGAGATCCAGTTCGATGTAACCCACTCGTGCACCCAACTGATCTTCAGCATCTTTTACT
TTCACCAGCGTTTCTGGGTGAGCAAAAACAGGAAGGCAAAATGCCGCAAAAAAGGGAATAAGGGCGACAC
GGAAATGTTGAATACTCATACTCTTCCTTTTTCAATATTATTGAAGCATTTATCAGGGTTATTGTCTCAT
GAGCGGATACATATTTGAATGTATTTAGAAAAATAAACAAATAGGGGTTCCGCGCACATTTCCCCGAAAA
GTGCCACCTAAATTGTAAGCGTTAATATTTTGTTAAAATTCGCGTTAAATTTTTGTTAAATCAGCTCATT
TTTTAACCAATAGGCCGAAATCGGCAAAATCCCTTATAAATCAAAAGAATAGACCGAGATAGGGT
[37 nt withheld, positions 906-942]
AAAGAACGTGGACTCCAACGTCAAAGG
[49 nt withheld, positions 970-1018]
T
[91 nt withheld, positions 1020-1110]
G
[124 nt withheld, positions 1112-1235]
CCCATTCGCCATTCAGGCTGCGCAACTGTTGGGAAGGGCGATCGGTGCGGGCCTCTTCGCTATTACGCCA
GCTGGCGAAAGGGGGATGTGCTGCAAGGCGATTAAGTTGGGTAACGCCAGGGTTTTCCCAGTCACGACGT
TGTAAAACGACGGCCAGTGAGCGCGCGTAATACGACTCACTATAGGGCGAATTGGGGCTAACCCTAGAAA
GATAGTCTGCGTAAAATTGACGCATGCATTCTTGAAATATTGCTCTCTCTTTCTAAATAGCGCGAATCCG
TCGCTGTGCATTTAGGACATCTCAGTCGCCGCTTGGAGCTCCCGTGAGGCGTGCTTGTCAATGCGGTAAG
TGTCACTGATTTTGAACTATAACGACCGCGTGAGTCAAAATGACGCATGATTATCTTTTACGTGACTTTT
AAGATTTAACTCATACGATAATTATATTGTTATTTCATGTTCTACTTACGTGATAACTTATTATATATAT
ATTTTCTTGTTATAGATATCAACTAGAATACGCGTAAGGATCTGCGATCGCTCCGGTGCCCGTCAGTGGG
CAGAGCGCACATCGCCCACAGTCCCCGAGAAGTTGGGGGGAGGGGTCGGCAATTGAACGGGTGCCTAGAG
AAGGTGGCGCGGGGTAAACTGGGAAAGTGATGTCGTGTACTGGCTCCGCCTTTTTCCCGAGGGTGGGGGA
GAACCGTATATAAGTGCAGTAGTCGCCGTGAACGTTCTTTTTCGCAACGGGTTTGCCGCCAGAACACAGC
TGAAGCTTCGAGGGGCTCGCATCTCTCCTTCACGCGCCCGCCGCCCTACCTGAGGCCGCCATCCACGCCG
GTTGAGTCGCGTTCTGCCGCCTCCCGCCTGTGGTGCCTCCTGAACTGCGTCCGCCGTCTAGGTAAGTTTA
AAGCTCAGGTCGAGACCGGGCCTTTGTCCGGCGCTCCCTTGGAGCCTACCTAGACTCAGCCGGCTCTCCA
CGCTTTGCCTGACCCTGCTTGCTCAACTCTACGTCTTTGTTTCGTTTTCTGTTCTGCGCCGTTACAGATC
CAAGCTGTGACCGGCGCCTACTCTAGAGCTAGCGAATTCGCCGCCACCATGCCTAAGAAAAAGAGGAAGG
TGAGCGGCCGCATCAGTCTGATTGCGGCGTTAGCGGTAGATTACGTTATCGGCATGGAAAACGCCATGCC
GTGGAACCTGCCTGCCGATCTCGCCTGGTTTAAACGCAACACCTTAAATAAACCCGTGATTATGGGCCGC
CATACCTGGGAATCAATCGGTCGTCCGTTGCCAGGACGCAAAAATATTATCCTCAGCAGTCAACCGAGTA
CGGACGATCGCGTAACGTGGGTGAAGTCGGTGGATGAAGCCATCGCGGCGTGTGGTGACGTACCAGAAAT
CATGGTGATTGGCGGCGGTCGCGTTATTGAACAGTTCTTGCCAAAAGCGCAAAAACTGTATCTGACGCAT
ATCGACGCAGAAGTGGAAGGCGACACCCATTTCCCGGATTACGAGCCGGATGACTGGGAATCGGTATTCA
GCGAATTCCACGATGCTGATGCGCAGAACTCTCACAGCTATTGCTTTGAGATTCTGGAGCGGCGAGGATC
CGGCGGATCTGGAGGTAGTGGTGGATCTGGAGGTTCTGGTGGCTCCGACAAGAAGTACAGCATCGGCCTG
GCCATCGGCACCAACTCTGTGGGCTGGGCCGTGATCACCGACGAGTACAAGGTGCCCAGCAAGAAATTCA
AGGTGCTGGGCAACACCGACCGGCACAGCATCAAGAAGAACCTGATCGGCGCCCTGCTGTTCGACAGCGG
AGAAACAGCCGAGGCCACCCGGCTGAAGAGAACCGCCAGAAGAAGATACACCAGACGGAAGAACCGGATC
TGCTATCTGCAAGAGATCTTCAGCAACGAGATGGCCAAGGTGGACGACAGCTTCTTCCACAGACTGGAAG
AGTCCTTCCTGGTGGAAGAGGATAAGAAGCACGAGCGGCACCCCATCTTCGGCAACATCGTGGACGAGGT
GGCCTACCACGAGAAGTACCCCACCATCTACCACCTGAGAAAGAAACTGGTGGACAGCACCGACAAGGCC
GACCTGCGGCTGATCTATCTGGCCCTGGCCCACATGATCAAGTTCCGGGGCCACTTCCTGATCGAGGGCG
ACCTGAACCCCGACAACAGCGACGTGGACAAGCTGTTCATCCAGCTGGTGCAGACCTACAACCAGCTGTT
CGAGGAAAACCCCATCAACGCCAGCGGCGTGGACGCCAAGGCCATCCTGTCTGCCAGACTGAGCAAGAGC
AGACGGCTGGAAAATCTGATCGCCCAGCTGCCCGGCGAGAAGAAGAATGGCCTGTTCGGCAACCTGATTG
CCCTGAGCCTGGGCCTGACCCCCAACTTCAAGAGCAACTTCGACCTGGCCGAGGATGCCAAACTGCAGCT
GAGCAAGGACACCTACGACGACGACCTGGACAACCTGCTGGCCCAGATCGGCGACCAGTACGCCGACCTG
TTTCTGGCCGCCAAGAACCTGTCCGACGCCATCCTGCTGAGCGACATCCTGAGAGTGAACACCGAGATCA
CCAAGGCCCCCCTGAGCGCCTCTATGATCAAGAGATACGACGAGCACCACCAGGACCTGACCCTGCTGAA
AGCTCTCGTGCGGCAGCAGCTGCCTGAGAAGTACAAAGAGATTTTCTTCGACCAGAGCAAGAACGGCTAC
GCCGGCTACATCGATGGCGGAGCCAGCCAGGAAGAGTTCTACAAGTTCATCAAGCCCATCCTGGAAAAGA
TGGACGGCACCGAGGAACTGCTCGTGAAGCTGAACAGAGAGGACCTGCTGCGGAAGCAGCGGACCTTCGA
CAACGGCAGCATCCCCCACCAGATCCACCTGGGAGAGCTGCACGCCATTCTGCGGCGGCAGGAAGATTTT
TACCCATTCCTGAAGGACAACCGGGAAAAGATCGAGAAGATCCTGACCTTCCGCATCCCCTACTACGTGG
GCCCTCTGGCCAGGGGAAACAGCAGATTCGCCTGGATGACCAGAAAGAGCGAGGAAACCATCACCCCCTG
GAACTTCGAGGAAGTGGTGGACAAGGGCGCCAGCGCCCAGAGCTTCATCGAGCGGATGACCAACTTCGAT
AAGAACCTGCCCAACGAGAAGGTGCTGCCCAAGCACAGCCTGCTGTACGAGTACTTCACCGTGTACAACG
AGCTGACCAAAGTGAAATACGTGACCGAGGGAATGAGAAAGCCCGCCTTCCTGAGCGGCGAGCAGAAAAA
AGCCATCGTGGACCTGCTGTTCAAGACCAACCGGAAAGTGACCGTGAAGCAGCTGAAAGAGGACTACTTC
AAGAAAATCGAGTGCTTCGACTCCGTGGAAATCTCCGGCGTGGAAGATCGGTTCAACGCCTCCCTGGGCA
CATACCACGATCTGCTGAAAATTATCAAGGACAAGGACTTCCTGGACAATGAGGAAAACGAGGACATTCT
GGAAGATATCGTGCTGACCCTGACACTGTTTGAGGACAGAGAGATGATCGAGGAACGGCTGAAAACCTAT
GCCCACCTGTTCGACGACAAAGTGATGAAGCAGCTGAAGCGGCGGAGATACACCGGCTGGGGCAGGCTGA
GCCGGAAGCTGATCAACGGCATCCGGGACAAGCAGTCCGGCAAGACAATCCTGGATTTCCTGAAGTCCGA
CGGCTTCGCCAACAGAAACTTCATGCAGCTGATCCACGACGACAGCCTGACCTTTAAAGAGGACATCCAG
AAAGCCCAGGTGTCCGGCCAGGGCGATAGCCTGCACGAGCACATTGCCAATCTGGCCGGCAGCCCCGCCA
TTAAGAAGGGCATCCTGCAGACAGTGAAGGTGGTGGACGAGCTCGTGAAAGTGATGGGCCGGCACAAGCC
CGAGAACATCGTGATCGAAATGGCCAGAGAGAACCAGACCACCCAGAAGGGACAGAAGAACAGCCGCGAG
AGAATGAAGCGGATCGAAGAGGGCATCAAAGAGCTGGGCAGCCAGATCCTGAAAGAACACCCCGTGGAAA
ACACCCAGCTGCAGAACGAGAAGCTGTACCTGTACTACCTGCAGAATGGGCGGGATATGTACGTGGACCA
GGAACTGGACATCAACCGGCTGTCCGACTACGATGTGGACGCTATCGTGCCTCAGAGCTTTCTGAAGGAC
GACTCCATCGATAACAAAGTGCTGACTCGGAGCGACAAGAACCGGGGCAAGAGCGACAACGTGCCCTCCG
AAGAGGTCGTGAAGAAGATGAAGAACTACTGGCGCCAGCTGCTGAATGCCAAGCTGATTACCCAGAGGAA
GTTCGACAATCTGACCAAGGCCGAGAGAGGCGGCCTGAGCGAACTGGATAAGGCCGGCTTCATCAAGAGA
CAGCTGGTGGAAACCCGGCAGATCACAAAGCACGTGGCACAGATCCTGGACTCCCGGATGAACACTAAGT
ACGACGAGAACGACAAACTGATCCGGGAAGTGAAAGTGATCACCCTGAAGTCCAAGCTGGTGTCCGATTT
CCGGAAGGATTTCCAGTTTTACAAAGTGCGCGAGATCAACAACTACCACCACGCCCACGACGCCTACCTG
AACGCCGTCGTGGGAACCGCCCTGATCAAAAAGTACCCTAAGCTGGAAAGCGAGTTCGTGTACGGCGACT
ACAAGGTGTACGACGTGCGGAAGATGATCGCCAAGAGCGAGCAGGAAATCGGCAAGGCTACCGCCAAGTA
CTTCTTCTACAGCAACATCATGAACTTTTTCAAGACCGAGATTACCCTGGCCAACGGCGAGATCCGGAAG
CGGCCTCTGATCGAGACAAACGGCGAAACAGGCGAGATCGTGTGGGATAAGGGCCGGGACTTTGCCACCG
TGCGGAAAGTGCTGTCTATGCCCCAAGTGAATATCGTGAAAAAGACCGAGGTGCAGACAGGCGGCTTCAG
CAAAGAGTCTATCCTGCCCAAGAGGAACAGCGACAAGCTGATCGCCAGAAAGAAGGACTGGGACCCTAAG
AAGTACGGCGGCTTCGACAGCCCCACCGTGGCCTATTCTGTGCTGGTGGTGGCCAAAGTGGAAAAGGGCA
AGTCCAAGAAACTGAAGAGTGTGAAAGAGCTGCTGGGGATCACCATCATGGAAAGAAGCAGCTTCGAGAA
GAATCCCATCGACTTTCTGGAAGCCAAGGGCTACAAAGAAGTGAAAAAGGACCTGATCATCAAGCTGCCT
AAGTACTCCCTGTTCGAGCTGGAAAACGGCCGGAAGAGAATGCTGGCCTCTGCCGGCGAACTGCAGAAGG
GAAACGAACTGGCCCTGCCCTCCAAATATGTGAACTTCCTGTACCTGGCCAGCCACTATGAGAAGCTGAA
GGGCTCCCCCGAGGATAATGAGCAGAAACAGCTGTTTGTGGAACAGCACAAACACTACCTGGACGAGATC
ATCGAGCAGATCAGCGAGTTCTCCAAGAGAGTGATCCTGGCCGACGCTAATCTGGACAAGGTGCTGAGCG
CCTACAACAAGCACAGAGACAAGCCTATCAGAGAGCAGGCCGAGAATATCATCCACCTGTTTACCCTGAC
CAATCTGGGAGCCCCTGCCGCCTTCAAGTACTTTGACACCACCATCGACCGGAAGAGGTACACCAGCACC
AAAGAGGTGCTGGACGCCACCCTGATCCACCAGAGCATCACCGGCCTGTACGAGACACGGATCGACCTGT
CTCAGCTGGGAGGCGACCCCAAGAAGAAGCGCAAGGTGCACCACCACCACCACCACGGAGGAGGTGGAAG
CGGAGGAGGAGGAAGCGGAGGAGGAGGTAGCTGGCGCGCCGTGTCTAAGGGCGAAGAGCTGATTAAGGAG
AACATGCACATGAAGCTGTACATGGAGGGCACCGTGAACAACCACCACTTCAAGTGCACATCCGAGGGCG
AAGGCAAGCCCTACGAGGGCACCCAGACCATGAGAATCAAGGTGGTCGAGGGCGGCCCTCTCCCCTTCGC
CTTCGACATCCTGGCTACCAGCTTCATGTACGGCAGCAGAACCTTCATCAACCACACCCAGGGCATCCCC
GACTTCTTTAAGCAGTCCTTCCCTGAGGGCTTCACATGGGAGAGAGTCACCACATACGAAGACGGGGGCG
TGCTGACCGCTACCCAGGACACCAGCCTCCAGGACGGCTGCCTCATCTACAACGTCAAGATCAGAGGGGT
GAACTTCCCATCCAACGGCCCTGTGATGCAGAAGAAAACACTCGGCTGGGAGGCCAACACCGAGATGCTG
TACCCCGCTGACGGCGGCCTGGAAGGCAGAACCGACATGGCCCTGAAGCTCGTGGGCGGGGGCCACCTGA
TCTGCAACTTCAAGACCACATACAGATCCAAGAAACCCGCTAAGAACCTCAAGATGCCCGGCGTCTACTA
TGTGGACCACAGACTGGAAAGAATCAAGGAGGCCGACAAAGAGACCTACGTCGAGCAGCACGAGGTGGCT
GTGGCCAGATACTGCGACCTCCCTAGCAAACTGGGGCACAAACTTAATGGCATGGACGAGCTGTACAAGT
TAATTAACGGAAGCGGAGCTACTAACTTCAGCCTGCTGAAGCAGGCTGGAGACGTGGAGGAGAACCCTGG
ACCTATGAGCGAGCTGATTAAGGAGAACATGCACATGAAGCTGTACATGGAGGGCACCGTGGACAACCAT
CACTTCAAGTGCACATCCGAGGGCGAAGGCAAGCCCTACGAGGGCACCCAGACCATGAGAATCAAGGTGG
TCGAGGGCGGCCCTCTCCCCTTCGCCTTCGACATCCTGGCTACTAGCTTCCTCTACGGCAGCAAGACCTT
CATCAACCACACCCAGGGCATCCCCGACTTCTTCAAGCAGTCCTTCCCTGAGGGCTTCACATGGGAGAGA
GTCACCACATACGAAGACGGGGGCGTGCTGACCGCTACCCAGGACACCAGCCTCCAGGACGGCTACCTCA
TCTACAACGTCAAGATCAGAGGGGTGAACTTCACATCCAACGGCCCTGTGATGCAGAAGAAAACACTCGG
CTGGGAGGCCTTCACCGAGACGCTGTACCCCGCTGACGGCGGCCTGGAAGGCAGAAACGACATGGCCCTG
AAGCTCGTGGGCGGGAGCCATCTGATCGCAAACATCAAGACCACATATAGATCCAAGAAACCCGCTAAGA
ACCTCAAGATGCCTGGCGTCTACTATGTGGACTACAGACTGGAAAGAATCAAGGAGGCCAACAACGAGAC
CTACGTCGAGCAGCACGAGGTGGCAGTGGCCAGATACTGCGACCTCCCTAGCAAACTGGGGCACAAGCTT
AATTAGACGCGTATTAACGACTGTGCCTTCTAGTTGCCAGCCATCTGTTGTTTGCCCCTCCCCCGTGCCT
TCCTTGACCCTGGAAGGTGCCACTCCCACTGTCCTTTCCTAATAAAATGAGGAAATTGCATCGCATTGTC
TGAGTAGGTGTCATTCTATTCTGGGGGGTGGGGTGGGGCAGGACAGCAAGGGGGAGGATTGGGAAGACAA
TAGCAGGCATGCTGGGGATGCGGTGGGCTCTATGGCCTCTGGCCTCGCACACATTCCACATCCACCGGTA
GGCGCCAACCGGCTCCGTTCTTTGGTGGCCCCTTCGCGCCACCTTCTACTCCTCCCCTAGTCAGGAAGTT
CCCCCCCGCCCCGCAGCTCGCGTCGTGCAGGACGTGACAAATGGAAGTAGCACGTCTCACTAGTCTCGTG
CAGATGGACAGCACCGCTGAGCAATGGAAGCGGGTAGGCCTTTGGGGCAGCGGCCAATAGCAGCTTTGCT
CCTTCGCTTTCTGGGCTCAGAGGCTGGGAAGGGGTGGGTCCGGGGGCGGGCTCAGGGGCGGGCTCAGGGG
CGGGGCGGGCGCCCGAAGGTCCTCCGGAGGCCCGGCATTCTGCACGCTTCAAAAGCGCACGTCTGCCGCG
CTGTTCTCCTCTTCCTCATCTCCGGGCCTTTCGACCTGCAATGGCCAAGCCTTTGTCTCAAGAAGAATCC
ACCCTCATTGAAAGAGCAACGGCTACAATCAACAGCATCCCCATCTCTGAAGACTACAGCGTCGCCAGCG
CAGCTCTCTCTAGCGACGGCCGCATCTTCACTGGTGTCAATGTATATCATTTTACTGGGGGACCTTGTGC
AGAACTCGTGGTGCTGGGCACTGCTGCTGCTGCGGCAGCTGGCAACCTGACTTGTATCGTCGCGATCGGA
AATGAGAACAGGGGCATCTTGAGCCCCTGCGGACGGTGCCGACAGGTGCTTCTCGATCTGCATCCTGGGA
TCAAAGCCATAGTGAAGGACAGTGATGGACAGCCGACGGCAGTTGGGATTCGTGAATTGCTGCCCTCTGG
TTATGTGTGGGAGGGCTAAAATCAACCTCTGGATTACAAAATTTGTGAAAGATTGACTGGTATTCTTAAC
TATGTTGCTCCTTTTACGCTATGTGGATACGCTGCTTTAATGCCTTTGTATCATGCTATTGCTTCCCGTA
TGGCTTTCATTTTCTCCTCCTTGTATAAATCCTGGTTGCTGTCTCTTTATGAGGAGTTGTGGCCCGTTGT
CAGGCAACGTGGCGTGGTGTGCACTGTGTTTGCTGACGCAACCCCCACTGGTTGGGGCATTGCCACCACC
TGTCAGCTCCTTTCCGGGACTTTCGCTTTCCCCCTCCCTATTGCCACGGCGGAACTCATCGCCGCCTGCC
TTGCCCGCTGCTGGACAGGGGCTCGGCTGTTGGGCACTGACAATTCCGTGGTGTTGTCGGGGAAATCATC
GTCCTTTCCTTGGCTGCTCGCCTGTGTTGCCACCTGGATTCTGCGCGGGACGTCCTTCTGCTACGTCCCT
TCGGCCCTCAATCCAGCGGACCTTCCTTCCCGCGGCCTGCTGCCGGCTCTGCGGCCTCTTCCGCGTCTCC
GCCTTCGCCCTCAGACGAGTCGGATCTCCCTTTGGGCCGCCTCCCCGCCGGTACCTAAAAGTTTTGTTAC
TTTATAGAAGAAATTTTGAGTTTTTGTTTTTTTTTAATAAATAAATAAACATAAATAAATTGTTTGTTGA
ATTTATTATTAGTATGTAAGTGTAAATATAATAAAACTTAATATCTATTCAAATTAATAAATAAACCTCG
ATATACAGACCGATAAAACACATGCGTCAATTTTACGCATGATTATCTTTAACGTACGTCACAATATGAT
TATCTTTCTAGGGTTAATCTAGTATTAATCCAGCTTTTGTTCCCTTTAGTGAGGGTTAATTGCGCGCTTG
GCGTAATCATGGTCATAGCTGTTTCCTGTGTGAAATTGTTATCCGCTCACAATTCCACACAACATACGAG
CCGGAAGCATAAAGTGTAAAGCCTGGGGTGCCTAATGAGTGAGCTAACTCACATTAATTGCGTTGCGCTC
ACTGCCCGCTTTCCAGTCGGGAAACCTGTCGTGCCAGCTGCATTAATGAATCGGCCAACGCGCGGGGAGA
GGCGGTTTGCGTATTGGGCGCTCTTCCGCTTCCTCGCTCACTGACTCGCTGCGCTCGGTCGTTCGGCTGC
GGCGAGCGGTATCAGCTCACTCAAAGGCGGTAATACGGTTATCCACAGAATCAGGGGATAACGCAGGAAA
GAACATGTGAGCAAAAGGCCAGCAAAAGGCCAGGAACCGTAAAAAGGCCGCGTTGCTGGCGTTTTTCCAT
AGGCTCCGCCCCCCTGACGAGCATCACAAAAATCGACGCTCAAGTCAGAGGTGGCGAAACCCGACAGGAC
TATAAAGATACCAGGCGTTTCCCCCTGGAAGCTCCCTCGTGCGCTCTCCTGTTCCGACCCTGCCGCTTAC
CGGATACCTGTCCGCCTTTCTCCCTTCGGGAAGCGTGGCGCTTTCTCATAGCTCACGCTGTAGGTATCTC
AGTTCGGTGTAGGTCGTTCGCTCCAAGCTGGGCTGTGTGCACGAACCCCCCGTTCAGCCCGACCGCTGCG
CCTTATCCGGTAACTATCGTCTTGAGTCCAACCCGGTAAGACACGACTTATCGCCACTGGCAGCAGCCAC
TGGTAACAGGATTAGCAGAGCGAGGTATGTAGGCGGTGCTACAGAGTTCTTGAAGTGGTGGCCTAACTAC
GGCTACACTAGAAGAACAGTATTTGGTATCTGCGCTCTGCTGAAGCCAGTTACCTTCGGAAAAAGAGTTG
GTAGCTCTTGATCCGGCAAACAAACCACCGCTGGTAGCGGTGGTTTTTTTGTTTGCAAGCAGCAGATTAC
GCGCAGAAAAAAAGGATCTCAAGAAGATCCTTTGATCTTTTCTACGGGGTCTGACGCTCAGTGGAACGAA
AACTCACGTTAAGGGATTTTGGTCATGAGATTATCAAAAAGGATCTTCACCTAGATCCTTTTAAATTAAA
AATGAAGTTTTAAATCAATCTAAAGTATATATGAGTAAACTTGGTCTGACAGTTACCAATGCTTAATCAG
TGAGGCACCTATCTCAGCGATCTGTCTATTTCGTTCATCCATAGTTGCCTGACTCCCCGTCGTGTAGATA
ACTACGATACGGGAGGGCTTACCATCTGGCCCCAGTGCTGCAATGATACCGCGAGACCCACGCTCACCGG
CTCCAGATTTATCAGCAATAAACCAGCCAGCCGGAAGGGCCGAGCGCAGAAGTG
Features (pLannotate 1.2.2; 22 found; start..end, strand, type, name):
    650..754     -  promoter       AmpR promoter: bla
    807..1235    -  rep_origin     f1 ori (sequence partly withheld): f1 bacteriophage origin of replication; arrow indicates direction of (+) strand synthesis
   1240..1395    -  CDS            lacZα (fragment): LacZα fragment of β-galactosidase; lacZ fragment
   1403..1421    +  promoter       T7 promoter: promoter for bacteriophage T7 RNA polymerase
   1793..2004    +  promoter       EF-1α core promoter: core promoter for human elongation factor EF-1α
   2017..2285    +  LTR            5' LTR (truncated): truncated 5' long terminal repeat (LTR) from human T-cell leukemia virus (HTLV) type 1
   2367..2839    +  CDS            ecDHFR (fragment): E. coli dihydrofolate reductase; folA
   2892..6992    +  CDS            Cas9: Cas9 (Csn1) endonuclease from the Streptococcus pyogenes Type II CRISPR/Cas system generates RNA-guided double strand breaks in DNA
   7014..7031    +  CDS            9xHis (fragment): 9xHis affinity tag
   7086..7814    +  CDS            TagRFP-T: TagRFP-T is a basic (constitutively fluorescent) red fluorescent protein published in 2008, derived from Entacmaea quadricolor. It has low acid sensitivity.
   7890..8590    +  CDS            TagBFP (fragment): monomeric blue fluorescent protein mammalian codon-optimized
   8606..8830    +  polyA_signal   bGH poly(A) signal: bovine growth hormone polyadenylation signal
   8828..9248    +  promoter       PGK promoter (fragment): mouse phosphoglycerate kinase 1 promoter
   9256..9654    +  CDS            BSD: blasticidin S deaminase; Aspergillus terreus BSD; confers resistance to blasticidin
   9655..10243   +  misc_feature   WPRE: woodchuck hepatitis virus posttranscriptional regulatory element
  10518..10536   -  promoter       T3 promoter: promoter for bacteriophage T3 RNA polymerase
  10579..10601   -  protein_bind   lac operator (fragment): The lac repressor binds to the lac operator to inhibit transcription in E. coli. This inhibition can be relieved by adding lactose or isopropyl-β-D-thiogalactopyranoside (IPTG). lac repressor encoded by lacI
  10605..10635   -  promoter       lac promoter: promoter for the E. coli lac operon
  10650..10671   -  protein_bind   CAP binding site: CAP binding activates transcription in the presence of cAMP. E. coli catabolite activator protein
  10684..10776   -  CDS            lacI (fragment): lac repressor; lacI; The lac repressor binds to the lac operator to inhibit transcription in E. coli. This inhibition can be relieved by adding lactose or isopropyl-β-D-thiogalactopyranoside (IPTG).
  10959..11547   -  rep_origin     ori: high-copy-number ColE1/pMB1/pBR322/pUC origin of replication
  11718..649     -  CDS            AmpR (across the origin): β-lactamase; bla; confers resistance to ampicillin, carbenicillin, and related antibiotics
