[The description below was written by a language model from this plasmid's Addgene catalogue record and pLannotate feature annotations shown in this document.]
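Description:
pSLPB2B-ecDHFR-SpdCas9-tagRFPt-P2A-tagBFP-PGK-Blasticidin is a piggyBac transposon plasmid for stable expression of a degron-controlled, catalytically dead S. pyogenes Cas9 (D10A; N863A) in mammalian cells. It is maintained in E. coli as a high-copy plasmid through a ColE1/pUC-type origin with ampicillin resistance, and it retains pBluescript-like remnants (f1 ori, lacZα fragment, lac promoter/operator, T7 and T3 promoters). The piggyBac terminal repeats implied by the catalogue description were not picked up by the automated annotation. The sequenced record (about 11.9 kb) is also slightly shorter than the listed total size of about 12.2 kb.

The main expression unit is driven by an EF-1α core promoter joined to an HTLV-1 5' LTR fragment, a common composite promoter arrangement. It encodes the E. coli DHFR destabilisation domain fused through a linker to the N-terminus of dCas9, followed by a short His-tag-like stretch, TagRFP-T, a P2A peptide and TagBFP, and it ends in a bGH polyadenylation signal. The ecDHFR degron normally directs the fusion for degradation unless a stabilising ligand such as trimethoprim is present, so dCas9 abundance can be adjusted by ligand dose. TagRFP-T stays fused to dCas9 and reports the level of the fusion protein. TagBFP is released at the P2A site and so reports expression of the cassette independently of degron activity. A downstream mouse PGK promoter drives blasticidin S deaminase, followed by a WPRE, for selection of integrants.

The plasmid belongs to a degron- and CRISPR-based toolkit for graded ("analog") tuning of endogenous gene expression. No guide RNA cassette or separate effector domain is annotated, so guides would have to be supplied from another construct.
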