Addgene plasmid #187950: pSLPB2B-ecDHFR-SpdCas9-tagRFPt-P2A-tagBFP-PGK-Blasticidin
Purpose: ecDHFR degron-tagged dCas9 fused with tagRFPt, P2A site and tagBFP, expressed under EF1-alpha promoter in a piggyBac plasmid. Expresses Blasticidin resistance under PGK promoter.
Depositing lab: Edda Schulz. Depositing organization: Max Planck Institute for Molecular Genetics. Publication: CasTuner is a degron and CRISPR/Cas-based toolkit for analog tuning of endogenous gene expression. Noviello G, Gjaltema RAF, Schulz EG. Nat Commun. 2023 Jun 3;14(1):3225. doi: 10.1038/s41467-023-38909-4. PubMed 37270532.
Backbone
  Vector backbone: pSLPB2-SpdCas9-tagRFPt-P2A-tagBFP-PGK-Blasticidin
  Backbone size w/o insert (bp): 11406
  Total vector size (bp): 12190
  Vector type: Mammalian Expression, CRISPR, Synthetic Biology
  Selectable markers: Blasticidin
Growth in bacteria
  Bacterial resistance: Ampicillin, 100 μg/mL
  Growth temperature: 37°C
  Growth strain: NEB Stable
  Copy number: High Copy
Gene/Insert
  Gene/Insert name: ecDHFR-SpdCas9-tagRFPt-P2A-tagBFP (alt names: S. pyogenes Cas9 (D10A; N863A); dihydrofolate reductase (DHFR) destabilization domain from E.coli)
  Species: H. sapiens (human), Synthetic; E.coli
  Insert size (bp): 2357
  Tag / fusion protein: GGS linker (C terminal on insert)
  Cloning method: Gibson Cloning
  Sequencing primers: 5′ ATCAGTCTGATTGCGGCGT; 3′ TCGCCGCTCCAGAATCTC
Resource information
  A portion of this plasmid was derived from a plasmid made by: The ecDHFR degron domain was amplified from CAG-DDdCas9VP192-T2A-EGFP-ires-puro (Addgene plasmid # 69534 ; http://n2t.net/addgene:69534 ; RRID:Addgene_69534, a gift from Timo Otonkoski).
Terms and licenses: Academic/Nonprofit Terms; Industry Terms: Not Available to Industry
Depositor comments: Please visit https://www.biorxiv.org/content/10.1101/2022.10.05.511019v1 for bioRxiv preprint.
How to cite: pSLPB2B-ecDHFR-SpdCas9-tagRFPt-P2A-tagBFP-PGK-Blasticidin was a gift from Edda Schulz (Addgene plasmid # 187950 ; http://n2t.net/addgene:187950 ; RRID:Addgene_187950)
